>Addgene plasmid #219046 | SFFV-ZBTB46-Brd 68 | addgene full sequence | sequence record 448882 | Addgene NGS Result
ATTTATGCAGAGGCCGAGGCCGCCTCGGCCTCTGAGCTATTCCAGAAGTAGTGAGGAGGCTTTTTTGGAG
GCCTAGGGACGTACCCAATTCGCCCTATAGTGAGTCGTATTACGCGCGCTCACTGGCCGTCGTTTTACAA
CGTCGTGACTGGGAAAACCCTGGCGTTACCCAACTTAATCGCCTTGCAGCACATCCCCCTTTCGCCAGCT
GGCGTAATAGCGAAGAGGCCCGCACCGATCGCCCTTCCCAACAGTTGCGCAGCCTGAATGGCGAATGGG
[124 nt withheld, positions 280-403]
C
[91 nt withheld, positions 405-495]
A
[49 nt withheld, positions 497-545]
CCTTTGACGTTGGAGTCCACGTTCTTT
[37 nt withheld, positions 573-609]
ACCCTATCTCGGTCTATTCTTTTGATTTATAAGGGATTTTGCCGATTTCGGCCTATTGGTTAAAAAATGA
GCTGATTTAACAAAAATTTAACGCGAATTTTAACAAAATATTAACGCTTACAATTTAGGTGGCACTTTTC
GGGGAAATGTGCGCGGAACCCCTATTTGTTTATTTTTCTAAATACATTCAAATATGTATCCGCTCATGAG
ACAATAACCCTGATAAATGCTTCAATAATATTGAAAAAGGAAGAGTATGAGTATTCAACATTTCCGTGTC
GCCCTTATTCCCTTTTTTGCGGCATTTTGCCTTCCTGTTTTTGCTCACCCAGAAACGCTGGTGAAAGTAA
AAGATGCTGAAGATCAGTTGGGTGCACGAGTGGGTTACATCGAACTGGATCTCAACAGCGGTAAGATCCT
TGAGAGTTTTCGCCCCGAAGAACGTTTTCCAATGATGAGCACTTTTAAAGTTCTGCTATGTGGCGCGGTA
TTATCCCGTATTGACGCCGGGCAAGAGCAACTCGGTCGCCGCATACACTATTCTCAGAATGACTTGGTTG
AGTACTCACCAGTCACAGAAAAGCATCTTACGGATGGCATGACAGTAAGAGAATTATGCAGTGCTGCCAT
AACCATGAGTGATAACACTGCGGCCAACTTACTTCTGACAACGATCGGAGGACCGAAGGAGCTAACCGCT
TTTTTGCACAACATGGGGGATCATGTAACTCGCCTTGATCGTTGGGAACCGGAGCTGAATGAAGCCATAC
CAAACGACGAGCGTGACACCACGATGCCTGTAGCAATGGCAACAACGTTGCGCAAACTATTAACTGGCGA
ACTACTTACTCTAGCTTCCCGGCAACAATTAATAGACTGGATGGAGGCGGATAAAGTTGCAGGACCACTT
CTGCGCTCGGCCCTTCCGGCTGGCTGGTTTATTGCTGATAAATCTGGAGCCGGTGAGCGTGGGTCTCGCG
GTATCATTGCAGCACTGGGGCCAGATGGTAAGCCCTCCCGTATCGTAGTTATCTACACGACGGGGAGTCA
GGCAACTATGGATGAACGAAATAGACAGATCGCTGAGATAGGTGCCTCACTGATTAAGCATTGGTAACTG
TCAGACCAAGTTTACTCATATATACTTTAGATTGATTTAAAACTTCATTTTTAATTTAAAAGGATCTAGG
TGAAGATCCTTTTTGATAATCTCATGACCAAAATCCCTTAACGTGAGTTTTCGTTCCACTGAGCGTCAGA
CCCCGTAGAAAAGATCAAAGGATCTTCTTGAGATCCTTTTTTTCTGCGCGTAATCTGCTGCTTGCAAACA
AAAAAACCACCGCTACCAGCGGTGGTTTGTTTGCCGGATCAAGAGCTACCAACTCTTTTTCCGAAGGTAA
CTGGCTTCAGCAGAGCGCAGATACCAAATACTGTTCTTCTAGTGTAGCCGTAGTTAGGCCACCACTTCAA
GAACTCTGTAGCACCGCCTACATACCTCGCTCTGCTAATCCTGTTACCAGTGGCTGCTGCCAGTGGCGAT
AAGTCGTGTCTTACCGGGTTGGACTCAAGACGATAGTTACCGGATAAGGCGCAGCGGTCGGGCTGAACGG
GGGGTTCGTGCACACAGCCCAGCTTGGAGCGAACGACCTACACCGAACTGAGATACCTACAGCGTGAGCT
ATGAGAAAGCGCCACGCTTCCCGAAGGGAGAAAGGCGGACAGGTATCCGGTAAGCGGCAGGGTCGGAACA
GGAGAGCGCACGAGGGAGCTTCCAGGGGGAAACGCCTGGTATCTTTATAGTCCTGTCGGGTTTCGCCACC
TCTGACTTGAGCGTCGATTTTTGTGATGCTCGTCAGGGGGGCGGAGCCTATGGAAAAACGCCAGCAACGC
GGCCTTTTTACGGTTCCTGGCCTTTTGCTGGCCTTTTGCTCACATGTTCTTTCCTGCGTTATCCCCTGAT
TCTGTGGATAACCGTATTACCGCCTTTGAGTGAGCTGATACCGCTCGCCGCAGCCGAACGACCGAGCGCA
GCGAGTCAGTGAGCGAGGAAGCGGAAGAGCGCCCAATACGCAAACCGCCTCTCCCCGCGCGTTGGCCGAT
TCATTAATGCAGCTGGCACGACAGGTTTCCCGACTGGAAAGCGGGCAGTGAGCGCAACGCAATTAATGTG
AGTTAGCTCACTCATTAGGCACCCCAGGCTTTACACTTTATGCTTCCGGCTCGTATGTTGTGTGGAATTG
TGAGCGGATAACAATTTCACACAGGAAACAGCTATGACCATGATTACGCCAAGCGCGCAATTAACCCTCA
CTAAAGGGAACAAAAGCTGGAGCTGCAAGCTTAATGTAGTCTTATGCAATACTCTTGTAGTCTTGCAACA
TGGTAACGATGAGTTAGCAACATGCCTTACAAGGAGAGAAAAAGCACCGTGCATGCCGATTGGTGGAAGT
AAGGTGGTACGATCGTGCCTTATTAGGAAGGCAACAGACGGGTCTGACATGGATTGGACGAACCACTGAA
TTGCCGCATTGCAGAGATATTGTATTTAAGTGCCTAGCTCGATACATAAACGGGTCTCTCTGGTTAGACC
AGATCTGAGCCTGGGAGCTCTCTGGCTAACTAGGGAACCCACTGCTTAAGCCTCAATAAAGCTTGCCTTG
AGTGCTTCAAGTAGTGTGTGCCCGTCTGTTGTGTGACTCTGGTAACTAGAGATCCCTCAGACCCTTTTAG
TCAGTGTGGAAAATCTCTAGCAGTGGCGCCCGAACAGGGACTTGAAAGCGAAAGGGAAACCAGAGGAGCT
CTCTCGACGCAGGACTCGGCTTGCTGAAGCGCGCACGGCAAGAGGCGAGGGGCGGCGACTGGTGAGTACG
CCAAAAATTTTGACTAGCGGAGGCTAGAAGGAGAGAGATGGGTGCGAGAGCGTCAGTATTAAGCGGGGGA
GAATTAGATCGCGATGGGAAAAAATTCGGTTAAGGCCAGGGGGAAAGAAAAAATATAAATTAAAACATAT
AGTATGGGCAAGCAGGGAGCTAGAACGATTCGCAGTTAATCCTGGCCTGTTAGAAACATCAGAAGGCTGT
AGACAAATACTGGGACAGCTACAACCATCCCTTCAGACAGGATCAGAAGAACTTAGATCATTATATAATA
CAGTAGCAACCCTCTATTGTGTGCATCAAAGGATAGAGATAAAAGACACCAAGGAAGCTTTAGACAAGAT
AGAGGAAGAGCAAAACAAAAGTAAGACCACCGCACAGCAAGCGGCCGCTGATCTTCAGACCTGGAGGAGG
AGATATGAGGGACAATTGGAGAAGTGAATTATATAAATATAAAGTAGTAAAAATTGAACCATTAGGAGTA
GCACCCACCAAGGCAAAGAGAAGAGTGGTGCAGAGAGAAAAAAGAGCAGTGGGAATAGGAGCTTTGTTCC
TTGGGTTCTTGGGAGCAGCAGGAAGCACTATGGGCGCAGCGTCAATGACGCTGACGGTACAGGCCAGACA
ATTATTGTCTGGTATAGTGCAGCAGCAGAACAATTTGCTGAGGGCTATTGAGGCGCAACAGCATCTGTTG
CAACTCACAGTCTGGGGCATCAAGCAGCTCCAGGCAAGAATCCTGGCTGTGGAAAGATACCTAAAGGATC
AACAGCTCCTGGGGATTTGGGGTTGCTCTGGAAAACTCATTTGCACCACTGCTGTGCCTTGGAATGCTAG
TTGGAGTAATAAATCTCTGGAACAGATTTGGAATCACACGACCTGGATGGAGTGGGACAGAGAAATTAAC
AATTACACAAGCTTAATACACTCCTTAATTGAAGAATCGCAAAACCAGCAAGAAAAGAATGAACAAGAAT
TATTGGAATTAGATAAATGGGCAAGTTTGTGGAATTGGTTTAACATAACAAATTGGCTGTGGTATATAAA
ATTATTCATAATGATAGTAGGAGGCTTGGTAGGTTTAAGAATAGTTTTTGCTGTACTTTCTATAGTGAAT
AGAGTTAGGCAGGGATATTCACCATTATCGTTTCAGACCCACCTCCCAACCCCGAGGGGACCCGACAGGC
CCGAAGGAATAGAAGAAGAAGGTGGAGAGAGAGACAGAGACAGATCCATTCGATTAGTGAACGGATCTCG
ACGGTATCGGTTAACTTTTAAAAGAAAAGGGGGGATTGGGGGGTACAGTGCAGGGGAAAGAATAGTAGAC
ATAATAGCAACAGACATACAAACTAAAGAATTACAAAAACAAATTACAAAAATTCAAAATTTTATCGATC
ACGAGACTAGCCTCGAGCTGGCTGCAGTAACGCCATTTTGCAAGGCATGGAAAAATACCAAACCAAGAAT
AGAGAAGTTCAGATCAAGGGCGGGTACATGAAAATAGCTAACGTTGGGCCAAACAGGATATCTGCGGTGA
GCAGTTTCGGCCCCGGCCCGGGGCCAAGAACAGATGGTCACCGCAGTTTCGGCCCCGGCCCGAGGCCAAG
AACAGATGGTCCCCAGATATGGCCCAACCCTCAGCAGTTTCTTAAGACCCATCAGATGTTTCCAGGCTCC
CCCAAGGACCTGAAATGACCCTGCGCCTTATTTGAATTAACCAATCAGCCTGCTTCTCGCTTCTGTTCGC
GCGCTTCTGCTTCCCGAGCTCTATAAAAGAGCTCACAACCCCTCACTCGGCGCGCCAGTCCTCCGACAGA
CTGAGTCGGCCGGTCGAATCAAGCTTATCGATACCGTCGACGGATCCGCTAGCCCGCGGTTCGAAATGAA
CAACCGAAAGGAAGATATGGAAATCACGTCCCACTACCGGCACCTGCTGCGGGAGCTCAACGAGCAGAGG
CAGCACGGCGTCCTGTGCGACGTCTGCGTGGTCGTGGAGGGCAAGGTCTTCAAGGCGCACAAGAACGTCC
TGCTGGGCAGCAGCCGCTACTTCAAGACGCTCTACTGCCAGGTGCAGAAGACGTCGGAGCAGGCCACGGT
CACGCACCTGGACATCGTCACGGCCCAGGGCTTCAAGGCCATCATCGACTTCATGTACTCAGCGCACCTG
GCGCTCACCAGCAGGAACGTCATCGAGGTGATGTCAGCCGCCAGCTTCCTGCAGATGACGGACATCGTGC
AAGCCTGCCACGACTTCATCAAGGCGGCGCTGGACATCAGCATCAAGTCGGACGCCTCAGATGAGCTTGC
GGAGTTCGAGATCGGCGCCTCGTCCAGCAGCAGCACGGAAGCTCTCATCTCGGCCGTGATGGCTGGGAGG
AGCATCTCCCCGTGGCTGGCACGGCGAACGAGTCCTGCCAATTCTTCCGGAGACTCGGCCATCGCCAGCT
GTCACGACGGAGGGAGCAGCTACGGGAAAGAGGATCAGGAGCCCAAGGCCGATGGCCCTGATGATGTTTC
TTCACAGCCTCTATGGCCTGGAGACGTGGGCTACGGGCCTCTGCGCATCAAGGAAGAGCAGGTTTCACCG
TCTCAGTACGGAGGGAGCGAGCTGCCTTCTGCCAAGGACGGTGCAGTACAGAACTCTTTCTCAGAGCAGA
GTGCTGGTGATGCCTGGCAGCCCACGGGCCGAAGGAAGAATCGGAAAAACAAAGAGACCGTCCGGCACAT
CACACAGCAGGTGGAAGATGACAGCCGGGCCAGCTCCCCGGTGCCGTCCTTCCTGCCGACGTCGGGGTGG
CCGTTCAGCAGCCGAGACTCAAATGCGGACCTGTCCGTCACCGAAGCCAGCAGCTCCGACAGCCGAGGAG
AGAGGGCCGAGCTCTATGCACAGGTGGAGGAGGGTCTCCTGGGAGGAGAAGCCAGCTATCTGGGCCCTCC
CCTCACCCCAGAGAAGGACGACGCCCTGCATCAGGCCACCGCGGTGGCCAACCTGCGCGCGGCGCTCATG
AGTAAGAACAGCCTGCTGTCGCTGAAGGCCGACGTGCTGGGGGATGACGGCTCCCTGCTGTTCGAGTACC
TGCCCAGAGGGGCCCACTCGCTGTCCCTGAATGAGTTCACGGTGATCAGGAAGAAGTTCAAGTGTCCGTA
CTGCAGCTTCTCGGCCATGCACCAGTGCATCCTCAAGCGACACATGCGCTCGCACACGGGAGAGCGGCCC
TACCCCTGCGAGATCTGCGGGAAGAAGTTCACGCGGCGCGAGCACATGAAGCGCCACACGCTGGTCCACA
GCAAGGACAAGAAGTATGTGTGCAAGGTGTGCAGCCGCGTCTTCATGTCCGCCGCCAGCGTGGGCATCAG
GCATGGCTCCAGGCGCCACGGTGTGTGCACCGACTGTGCTGGCCGCGGCATGGCCGGGCCCCTGGACCAT
GGCGGCGGAGGCGGCGAGGGCTCTCCAGAGGCGCTGTTCCCAGGCGACGGGCCCTATCTGGAGGACCCTG
AGGACCCACGAGGGGAGGCGGAGGAGCTGGGCGAGGACGACGAGGGCCTGGCCCCTGAGGATGCGCTGTT
GGCGGACGACAAGGATGAGGAAGACTCGCCGCGGCCGCGCAGCCCCCCAGGAGGCCCTGACAAGGACTTC
GCCTGGCTCTCCTAGACCGGTCGGATCCCCCGGGCTGCAGGAATTCGAGCATCTTACCGCCATTTATTCC
CATATTTGTTCTGTTTTTCTTGATTTGGGTATACATTTAAATGTTAATAAAACAAAATGGTGGGGCAATC
ATTTACATTTTTAGGGATATGTAATTACTAGTTCAGGTGTATTGCCACAAGACAAACATGTTAAGAAACT
TTCCCGTTATTTACGCTCTGTTCCTGTTAATCAACCTCTGGATTACAAAATTTGTGAAAGATTGACTGAT
ATTCTTAACTATGTTGCTCCTTTTACGCTGTGTGGATATGCTGCTTTAATGCCTCTGTATCATGCTATTG
CTTCCCGTACGGCTTTCGTTTTCTCCTCCTTGTATAAATCCTGGTTGCTGTCTCTTTATGAGGAGTTGTG
GCCCGTTGTCCGTCAACGTGGCGTGGTGTGCTCTGTGTTTGCTGACGCAACCCCCACTGGCTGGGGCATT
GCCACCACCTGTCAACTCCTTTCTGGGACTTTCGCTTTCCCCCTCCCGATCGCCACGGCAGAACTCATCG
CCGCCTGCCTTGCCCGCTGCTGGACAGGGGCTAGGTTGCTGGGCACTGATAATTCCGTGGTGTTGTCGGG
GAAGCTGACGTCCTTTGCAATTCGATATCAAGCTGTACCTTCTAGATGTACACTTAACGTAGCGCTTCTA
GACCAATGACTTACAAGGCAGCTGTAGATCTTAGCCACTTTTTAAAAGAAAAGGGGGGACTGGAAGGGCT
AATTCACTCCCAACGAAGACAAGATCTGCTTTTTGCTTGTACTGGGTCTCTCTGGTTAGACCAGATCTGA
GCCTGGGAGCTCTCTGGCTAACTAGGGAACCCACTGCTTAAGCCTCAATAAAGCTTGCCTTGAGTGCTTC
AAGTAGTGTGTGCCCGTCTGTTGTGTGACTCTGGTAACTAGAGATCCCTCAGACCCTTTTAGTCAGTGTG
GAAAATCTCTAGCAGTAGTAGTTCATGTCATCTTATTATTCAGTATTTATAACTTGCAAAGAAATGAATA
TCAGAGAGTGAGAGGAACTTGTTTATTGCAGCTTATAATGGTTACAAATAAAGCAATAGCATCACAAATT
TCACAAATAAAGCATTTTTTTCACTGCATTCTAGTTGTGGTTTGTCCAAACTCATCAATGTATCTTATCA
TGTCTGGCTCTAGCTATCCCGCCCCTAACTCCGCCCATCCCGCCCCTAACTCCGCCCAGTTCCGCCCATT
CTCCGCCCCATGGCTGACTAATTTTTTTT
Features (pLannotate 1.2.2; 29 found; start..end, strand, type, name):
     94..112     -  promoter       T7 promoter: promoter for bacteriophage T7 RNA polymerase
    120..275     +  CDS            lacZα (fragment): LacZα fragment of β-galactosidase; lacZ fragment
    280..708     +  rep_origin     f1 ori (sequence partly withheld): f1 bacteriophage origin of replication; arrow indicates direction of (+) strand synthesis
    761..865     +  promoter       AmpR promoter: bla
    866..1726    +  CDS            AmpR: β-lactamase; bla; confers resistance to ampicillin, carbenicillin, and related antibiotics
   1897..2485    +  rep_origin     ori: high-copy-number ColE1/pMB1/pBR322/pUC origin of replication
   2668..2760    +  CDS            lacI (fragment): lac repressor; lacI; The lac repressor binds to the lac operator to inhibit transcription in E. coli. This inhibition can be relieved by adding lactose or isopropyl-β-D-thiogalactopyranoside (IPTG).
   2773..2794    +  protein_bind   CAP binding site: CAP binding activates transcription in the presence of cAMP. E. coli catabolite activator protein
   2809..2839    +  promoter       lac promoter: promoter for the E. coli lac operon
   2847..2863    +  protein_bind   lac operator: The lac repressor binds to the lac operator to inhibit transcription in E. coli. This inhibition can be relieved by adding lactose or isopropyl-β-D-thiogalactopyranoside (IPTG). lac repressor encoded by lacI
   2908..2926    +  promoter       T3 promoter: promoter for bacteriophage T3 RNA polymerase
   2954..3180    +  promoter       RSV promoter: Rous sarcoma virus enhancer/promoter
   3181..3361    +  LTR            5' LTR (truncated): truncated 5' long terminal repeat (LTR) from HIV-1
   3408..3533    +  misc_feature   HIV-1 Ψ: packaging signal of human immunodeficiency virus type 1
   3517..3880    +  CDS            HIV-1 gag (fragment): gag protein from human immunodeficiency virus 1; gag
   4026..4259    +  misc_feature   RRE: The Rev response element (RRE) of HIV-1 allows for Rev-dependent mRNA export from the nucleus to the cytoplasm.
   4636..4736    +  CDS            Rev (fragment): human immunodeficiency virus 1 (HIV-1) Rev protein; rev; enhances nuclear export of unspliced and incompletely spliced viral mRNAs
   4755..4872    +  misc_feature   cPPT/CTS: central polypurine tract and central termination sequence of HIV-1
   4906..5307    +  promoter       SFFV promoter: spleen focus-forming virus long terminal repeat (LTR) promoter
   5317..5340    +  misc_feature   MCS (fragment): pBluescript multiple cloning site
   5365..7131    +  CDS            ZBTB46: ZBT46_HUMAN - Also known as BTBD4, ZNF340. Experimental evidence at protein level: Swiss-Prot protein existence level 1. Functions as a transcriptional repressor for PRDM1. From Homo sapiens (Human).
   7142..7167    +  misc_feature   MCS (fragment): pBluescript multiple cloning site
   7167..7226    +  CDS            S (fragment): HBSAG_WHV6 - Experimental evidence at transcript level: Swiss-Prot protein existence level 2. The middle envelope protein plays an important role in the budding of the virion. It is involved in the induction of budding in a nucleocapsid independent way. In this process the majority of envelope proteins bud to form subviral lipoprotein particles of 22 nm of diameter that do not contain a nucleocapsid (By similarity). From Woodchuck hepatitis B virus (isolate w64/pWS23) (WHV).
   7358..7761    +  misc_feature   WPRE: woodchuck hepatitis virus posttranscriptional regulatory element
   7819..7878    +  CDS            nef (fragment): NEF_HV1Z2 - Experimental evidence at protein level: Swiss-Prot protein existence level 1. Extracellular Nef protein targets CD4(+) T-lymphocytes for apoptosis by interacting with CXCR4 surface receptors. From Human immunodeficiency virus type 1 group M subtype D (isolate Z2/CDC-Z34) (HIV-1).
   7880..8113    +  LTR            3' LTR (ΔU3): self-inactivating 3' long terminal repeat (LTR) from HIV-1
   8185..8306    +  polyA_signal   SV40 poly(A) signal: SV40 polyadenylation signal
   8325..8346    +  rep_origin     SV40 ori (fragment): SV40 origin of replication
   8346..73      +  rep_origin     SV40 ori (across the origin): SV40 origin of replication
