[The description below was written by a language model from this plasmid's Addgene catalogue record and pLannotate feature annotations shown in this document.]
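Description:
SFFV-ZBTB46-Brd 68 is a third-generation-style, self-inactivating HIV-1 lentiviral transfer plasmid built on the SFFV-MCS backbone, carrying the human transcription factor ZBTB46 together with a construct-specific DNA barcode. It is maintained in E. coli through a high-copy ColE1/pUC origin and selected with ampicillin via the β-lactamase gene. The backbone also retains an f1 origin, lac promoter/operator and lacZα remnants, T3 and T7 promoters, and an SV40 origin fragment, all carried over from the parental cloning vector.

The viral cassette begins with an RSV promoter fused to a truncated 5' LTR, which drives Tat-independent transcription of the genomic RNA in packaging cells. This is followed by the Ψ packaging signal with a partial gag sequence, the RRE for Rev-dependent nuclear export, and the cPPT/CTS, which aids nuclear import of the reverse-transcribed genome. Inside the provirus, the spleen focus-forming virus LTR promoter, which is widely used for strong expression in haematopoietic cells, drives the ZBTB46 coding sequence (about 1.77 kb), cloned between retained restriction sites in the polylinker. No epitope tag, fluorescent reporter or mammalian selection marker is annotated. A WPRE downstream of the open reading frame enhances transcript stability and expression, and the depositor states that the barcode sits after the WPRE at an XbaI site; the barcode itself is not annotated in the feature table. A ΔU3 3' LTR and an SV40 polyadenylation signal complete the unit.

Because the barcode lies within the transcribed region upstream of the 3' LTR, it should be carried in the mRNA and so identify which factor a cell received. The plasmid belongs to a barcoded transcription factor collection for combinatorial screening in immune cell reprogramming.
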