Addgene plasmid #219046: SFFV-ZBTB46-Brd 68
Purpose: Transcription factor ZBTB46 with a specific barcode assigned.
Depositing lab: Filipe Pereira. Depositing organization: Center for Neuroscience and Cell Biology, University of Coimbra. Publication: A combinatorial transcription factor screening platform for immune cell reprogramming. Kurochkin I, Altman AR, Caiado I, Pertiga-Cabral D, Halitzki E, Minaeva M, Zimmermannova O, Henriques-Oliveira L, Klein D, Nair M, Oliveira D, Cajal LR, Knittel R, Feick C, Ringner M, Martin M, Cirovic B, Pires CF, Rosa FF, Sitnicka E, Theis FJ, Pereira CF. Cell Syst. 2026 Jan 21;17(1):101457. doi: 10.1016/j.cels.2025.101457. Epub 2026 Jan 14. PubMed 41539305.
Backbone
  Vector backbone: SFFV-MCS
  Backbone size w/o insert (bp): 6638
  Vector type: Lentiviral
Growth in bacteria
  Bacterial resistance: Ampicillin, 100 μg/mL
  Growth temperature: 37°C
  Growth strain: NEB Stable
  Copy number: High Copy
Gene/Insert
  Gene/Insert name: ZBTB46
  Species: H. sapiens (human)
  Insert size (bp): 1770
  Entrez Gene: ZBTB46 (a.k.a. BTBD4, RINZF, ZNF340, FLJ13502, dJ583P15.7, dJ583P15.8)
  Promoter: The spleen focus-forming virus (SFFV) promoter
  Cloning method: Restriction Enzyme; 5′ cloning site Bsp119I (not destroyed); 3′ cloning site BstHI (not destroyed)
Terms and licenses: Academic/Nonprofit Terms; Industry Terms: Not Available to Industry
Depositor comments: Barcode sequence cloned into XbaI restriction site. Design of plasmid is as follows: SFFV-[TF sequence]-WPRE-[Barcode sequence].
How to cite: SFFV-ZBTB46-Brd 68 was a gift from Filipe Pereira (Addgene plasmid # 219046 ; http://n2t.net/addgene:219046 ; RRID:Addgene_219046)
