>Addgene plasmid #219046 | SFFV-ZBTB46-Brd 68 | depositor partial sequence | sequence record 427618 | TF ORF
ATGAACAACCGAAAGGAAGATATGGAAATCACGTCCCACTACCGGCACCTGCTGCGGGAGCTCAACGAGC
AGAGGCAGCACGGCGTCCTGTGCGACGTCTGCGTGGTCGTGGAGGGCAAGGTCTTCAAGGCGCACAAGAA
CGTCCTGCTGGGCAGCAGCCGCTACTTCAAGACGCTCTACTGCCAGGTGCAGAAGACGTCGGAGCAGGCC
ACGGTCACGCACCTGGACATCGTCACGGCCCAGGGCTTCAAGGCCATCATCGACTTCATGTACTCAGCGC
ACCTGGCGCTCACCAGCAGGAACGTCATCGAGGTGATGTCAGCCGCCAGCTTCCTGCAGATGACGGACAT
CGTGCAAGCCTGCCACGACTTCATCAAGGCGGCGCTGGACATCAGCATCAAGTCGGACGCCTCAGATGAG
CTTGCGGAGTTCGAGATCGGCGCCTCGTCCAGCAGCAGCACGGAAGCTCTCATCTCGGCCGTGATGGCTG
GGAGGAGCATCTCCCCGTGGCTGGCACGGCGAACGAGTCCTGCCAATTCTTCCGGAGACTCGGCCATCGC
CAGCTGTCACGACGGAGGGAGCAGCTACGGGAAAGAGGATCAGGAGCCCAAGGCCGATGGCCCTGATGAT
GTTTCTTCACAGCCTCTATGGCCTGGAGACGTGGGCTACGGGCCTCTGCGCATCAAGGAAGAGCAGGTTT
CACCGTCTCAGTACGGAGGGAGCGAGCTGCCTTCTGCCAAGGACGGTGCAGTACAGAACTCTTTCTCAGA
GCAGAGTGCTGGTGATGCCTGGCAGCCCACGGGCCGAAGGAAGAATCGGAAAAACAAAGAGACCGTCCGG
CACATCACACAGCAGGTGGAAGATGACAGCCGGGCCAGCTCCCCGGTGCCGTCCTTCCTGCCGACGTCGG
GGTGGCCGTTCAGCAGCCGAGACTCAAATGCGGACCTGTCCGTCACCGAAGCCAGCAGCTCCGACAGCCG
AGGAGAGAGGGCCGAGCTCTATGCACAGGTGGAGGAGGGTCTCCTGGGAGGAGAAGCCAGCTATCTGGGC
CCTCCCCTCACCCCAGAGAAGGACGACGCCCTGCATCAGGCCACCGCGGTGGCCAACCTGCGCGCGGCGC
TCATGAGTAAGAACAGCCTGCTGTCGCTGAAGGCCGACGTGCTGGGGGATGACGGCTCCCTGCTGTTCGA
GTACCTGCCCAGAGGGGCCCACTCGCTGTCCCTGAATGAGTTCACGGTGATCAGGAAGAAGTTCAAGTGT
CCGTACTGCAGCTTCTCGGCCATGCACCAGTGCATCCTCAAGCGACACATGCGCTCGCACACGGGAGAGC
GGCCCTACCCCTGCGAGATCTGCGGGAAGAAGTTCACGCGGCGCGAGCACATGAAGCGCCACACGCTGGT
CCACAGCAAGGACAAGAAGTATGTGTGCAAGGTGTGCAGCCGCGTCTTCATGTCCGCCGCCAGCGTGGGC
ATCAGGCATGGCTCCAGGCGCCACGGTGTGTGCACCGACTGTGCTGGCCGCGGCATGGCCGGGCCCCTGG
ACCATGGCGGCGGAGGCGGCGAGGGCTCTCCAGAGGCGCTGTTCCCAGGCGACGGGCCCTATCTGGAGGA
CCCTGAGGACCCACGAGGGGAGGCGGAGGAGCTGGGCGAGGACGACGAGGGCCTGGCCCCTGAGGATGCG
CTGTTGGCGGACGACAAGGATGAGGAAGACTCGCCGCGGCCGCGCAGCCCCCCAGGAGGCCCTGACAAGG
ACTTCGCCTGGCTCTCCTAG
