>Addgene plasmid #219046 | SFFV-ZBTB46-Brd 68 | depositor partial sequence | sequence record 427619 | Barcode sequence
TGTACACTTAACGTAGCGCT
